Addgene plasmid #61386: pRIP3-mCherry
Purpose: Expresses RIP3-mCherry in mammalian cells
Depositing lab: Francis Chan. Publication: The RIP1/RIP3 necrosome forms a functional amyloid signaling complex required for programmed necrosis. Li J, McQuade T, Siemer AB, Napetschnig J, Moriwaki K, Hsiao YS, Damko E, Moquin D, Walz T, McDermott A, Chan FK, Wu H. Cell. 2012 Jul 20;150(2):339-50. doi: 10.1016/j.cell.2012.06.019. PubMed 22817896.
Backbone
  Vector backbone: pEGFP-N1
  Vector type: Mammalian Expression
Growth in bacteria
  Bacterial resistance: Kanamycin, 50 μg/mL
  Growth temperature: 37°C
  Growth strain: DH5alpha
  Copy number: Unknown
Gene/Insert
  Gene/Insert name: RIP3
  Species: H. sapiens (human)
  Entrez Gene: RIPK3 (a.k.a. RIP3)
  Tag / fusion protein: mCherry (C terminal on insert)
Terms and licenses: Academic/Nonprofit Terms; Industry Terms: Not Available to Industry
How to cite: pRIP3-mCherry was a gift from Francis Chan (Addgene plasmid # 61386 ; http://n2t.net/addgene:61386 ; RRID:Addgene_61386)
