[The description below was written by a language model from this plasmid's Addgene catalogue record.]
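Description:
pRIP3-mCherry is a mammalian expression plasmid built on the pEGFP-N1 backbone and carrying human RIP3 (RIPK3, receptor-interacting protein kinase 3) fused at its C terminus to the red fluorescent protein mCherry. The name and tag field imply that mCherry occupies the position normally held by EGFP in the parental vector, giving a RIP3-mCherry fusion rather than a GFP fusion, although the record does not describe the cloning details. The plasmid is propagated in standard E. coli cloning strains under kanamycin selection; its copy number is listed as unknown.

No feature table accompanies the entry, so the promoter, polyadenylation signal and origins of replication are not explicitly stated. pEGFP-N1-type vectors generally drive expression from the CMV immediate-early promoter with an SV40 polyadenylation signal, and carry a kanamycin/neomycin resistance cassette that also permits G418 selection in mammalian cells, but whether all of these elements are retained here is not confirmed by the record.

The construct is intended for expressing fluorescently labelled RIP3 in mammalian cells. RIPK3 is a central kinase in programmed necrosis (necroptosis), where it associates with RIP1 to form the necrosome, and the associated publication concerns the amyloid-like nature of this RIP1/RIP3 signalling complex. A red fluorescent fusion of this kind suits live or fixed-cell imaging of RIP3 localisation and clustering, and can be combined with green-tagged partner proteins for co-localisation studies, though the record itself states only the expression purpose.
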