>Addgene plasmid #61386 | pRIP3-mCherry | addgene partial sequence | sequence record 102278 | CMV-F 5'-CGCAAATGGGCGGTAGGCGTG-3'
ACCGTCAGATCCGCTAGCGCTACCGGACTCAGATCTGTCGACATGTCGTGCGTCAAGTTATGGCCCAGCG
GTGCCCCCGCCCCCTTGGTGTCCATCGAGGAACTGGAGAACCAGGAGCTCGTCGGCAAAGGCGGGTTCGG
CACAGTGTTCCGGGCGCAACATAGGAAGTGGGGCTACGATGTGGCGGTCAAGATCGTAAACTCGAAGGCG
ATATCCAGGGAGGTCAAGGCCATGGCAAGTCTGGATAACGAATTCGTGCTGCGCCTAGAAGGGGTTATCG
AGAAGGTGAACTGGGACCAAGATCCCAAGCCGGCTCTGGTGACTAAATTCATGGAGAACGGCTCCTTGTC
GGGGCTGCTGCAGTCCCAGTGCCCTCGGCCCTGGCCGCTCCTTTGCCGCCTGCTGAAAGAAGTGGTGCTT
GGGATGTTTTACCTGCACGACCAGAACCCGGTGCTCCTGCACCGGGACCTCAAGCCGTCCAACGTCCTGC
TGGACCCAGAGCTGCACGTCAAGCTGGCAGATTTTGGCCTGTCCACATTTCAGGGAGGCTCACAGTCAGG
GACAGGGTCCGGGGAGCCAGGGGGCACCCTGGGCTACTTGGCCCCAGAACTGTTTGTTAACGTAAACCGG
AAGGCCTCCACAGCCAGTGACGTCTACAGCTTCGGGATCCTAATGTGGGCAGTGCTTGCTGGAAGAGAAG
TTGAGTTGCCAACCGAACCATCACTCGTGTACGAAGCAGTGTGCAACAGGCAGAACCGGCCTTCATTGGC
TGAGCTGCCCCAAGCCGGGCCTGAGACTCCCGGCTTA
