>Addgene plasmid #61386 | pRIP3-mCherry | addgene partial sequence | sequence record 102293 | mCherry-R 5'-TTGGTCACCTTCAGCTTGG-3'
CCTCGATCTCGAACTCGTGGCCGTTCACGGAGCCCTCCATGTGCACCTTGAAGCGCATGAACTCCTTGAT
GATGGCCATGTTATCCTCCTCGCCCTTGCTCACCATGACCGGTGGATCCCGGGCCCGCGGTACCGTCGAC
TGCAGAATTCGAAGCTTCCCGCTATGATTATACCAACCCTGTGGCCTGCTCCAGGCTTCAGGATCTTTAG
GGCCTTCTTGCGAACCTACTGGTGGGGGGTGCTGCAAGCCCCTCCCCTTGCCCGAAGGTGCCAAGCCCCA
TGTGGGCAAGGCAGTTGTCTGTTGCATAGTCAAGTAGTTGTTGTCTCCAACTTGCACCCCAGAGCAGTTG
TATATGTTAACGAGCGGTCGCCCTGTTACTGGATTTGGCTCCGGGGTCCTGCAGGACCAGTTCATGCCTT
GTCTCTCAGCCCCCTGATTCCCTCGGGGTCCAGGACTTGGTGTTCCAGTTGAGGTAGGGCTGGGCATCTG
GTTTCTGAAAGTTGAGGTCTCTGGAGTCTGGGGAGGTTGGGCCATCGAATCTGAAGATGTGCCTGCTGTC
CAGGCTTGTGGAACCTGCTCCTCTTGTGCCCTGCTCCTCTTGGTAAGGCTCGGGCATTTTTTAGGAACAG
AGCTGGGAGGCTCCTCTAGATTCAGTTTGTTTAGCCACTCAGAAACCATGACATCATTACGAGAGTGCTG
GTTTTCTATGGTTCTCCTAAAGCCATCCATTTCTGTCCCTCCTTGGCCTGACTCTGGGATAGAAAATCTC
CTATTGCTGCTCCTGAGCTGAGACAGGAAATCCTTTACCGTGGAGACAGCAGCATTCATATTGTTCTCCA
CCATCTGGAAGACTTCATCAGTT
